>Addgene plasmid #162550 | px330-Apob-3 | addgene full sequence | sequence record 324840 | Addgene NGS Result
GAGGGCCTATTTCCCATGATTCCTTCATATTTGCATATACGATACAAGGCTGTTAGAGAGATAATTGGAA
TTAATTTGACTGTAAACACAAAGATATTAGTACAAAATACGTGACGTAGAAAGTAATAATTTCTTGGGTA
GTTTGCAGTTTTAAAATTATGTTTTAAAATGGACTATCATATGCTTACCGTAACTTGAAAGTATTTCGAT
TTCTTGGCTTTATATATCTTGTGGAAAGGACGAAACACCGCCGTACCTTACAGTTGATCTGTTTTAGAGC
TAGAAATAGCAAGTTAAAATAAGGCTAGTCCGTTATCAACTTGAAAAAGTGGCACCGAGTCGGTGCTTTT
TTGTTTTAGAGCTAGAAATAGCAAGTTAAAATAAGGCTAGTCCGTTTTTAGCGCGTGCGCCAATTCTGCA
GACAAATGGCTCTAGAGGTACCCGTTACATAACTTACGGTAAATGGCCCGCCTGGCTGACCGCCCAACGA
CCCCCGCCCATTGACGTCAATAGTAACGCCAATAGGGACTTTCCATTGACGTCAATGGGTGGAGTATTTA
CGGTAAACTGCCCACTTGGCAGTACATCAAGTGTATCATATGCCAAGTACGCCCCCTATTGACGTCAATG
ACGGTAAATGGCCCGCCTGGCATTGTGCCCAGTACATGACCTTATGGGACTTTCCTACTTGGCAGTACAT
CTACGTATTAGTCATCGCTATTACCATGGTCGAGGTGAGCCCCACGTTCTGCTTCACTCTCCCCATCTCC
CCCCCCTCCCCACCCCCAATTTTGTATTTATTTATTTTTTAATTATTTTGTGCAGCGATGGGGGCGGGGG
GGGGGGGGGGGCGCGCGCCRGGSGGGGSGGGGSGGGGSGRGGGGSGGGGSGGGGCGAGGCGGAGAGGTGC
GGCGGCAGCCAATCAGAGCGGCGCGCTCCGAAAGTTTCCTTTTATGGCGAGGCGGCGGCGGCGGCGGCCC
TATAAAAAGCGAAGCGCGCGGCGGGCGGGAGTCGCTGCGCGCTGCCTTCGCCCCGTGCCCCGCTCCGCCG
CCGCCTCGCGCCGCCCGCCCCGGCTCTGACTGACCGCGTTACTCCCACAGGTGAGCGGGCGGGACGGCCC
TTCTCCTCCGGGCTGTAATTAGCTGAGCAAGAGGTAAGGGTTTAAGGGATGGTTGGTTGGTGGGGTATTA
ATGTTTAATTACCTGGAGCACCTGCCTGAAATCACTTTTTTTCAGGTTGGACCGGTGCCACCATGGACTA
TAAGGACCACGACGGAGACTACAAGGATCATGATATTGATTACAAAGACGATGACGATAAGATGGCCCCA
AAGAAGAAGCGGAAGGTCGGTATCCACGGAGTCCCAGCAGCCGACAAGAAGTACAGCATCGGCCTGGACA
TCGGCACCAACTCTGTGGGCTGGGCCGTGATCACCGACGAGTACAAGGTGCCCAGCAAGAAATTCAAGGT
GCTGGGCAACACCGACCGGCACAGCATCAAGAAGAACCTGATCGGAGCCCTGCTGTTCGACAGCGGCGAA
ACAGCCGAGGCCACCCGGCTGAAGAGAACCGCCAGAAGAAGATACACCAGACGGAAGAACCGGATCTGCT
ATCTGCAAGAGATCTTCAGCAACGAGATGGCCAAGGTGGACGACAGCTTCTTCCACAGACTGGAAGAGTC
CTTCCTGGTGGAAGAGGATAAGAAGCACGAGCGGCACCCCATCTTCGGCAACATCGTGGACGAGGTGGCC
TACCACGAGAAGTACCCCACCATCTACCACCTGAGAAAGAAACTGGTGGACAGCACCGACAAGGCCGACC
TGCGGCTGATCTATCTGGCCCTGGCCCACATGATCAAGTTCCGGGGCCACTTCCTGATCGAGGGCGACCT
GAACCCCGACAACAGCGACGTGGACAAGCTGTTCATCCAGCTGGTGCAGACCTACAACCAGCTGTTCGAG
GAAAACCCCATCAACGCCAGCGGCGTGGACGCCAAGGCCATCCTGTCTGCCAGACTGAGCAAGAGCAGAC
GGCTGGAAAATCTGATCGCCCAGCTGCCCGGCGAGAAGAAGAATGGCCTGTTCGGAAACCTGATTGCCCT
GAGCCTGGGCCTGACCCCCAACTTCAAGAGCAACTTCGACCTGGCCGAGGATGCCAAACTGCAGCTGAGC
AAGGACACCTACGACGACGACCTGGACAACCTGCTGGCCCAGATCGGCGACCAGTACGCCGACCTGTTTC
TGGCCGCCAAGAACCTGTCCGACGCCATCCTGCTGAGCGACATCCTGAGAGTGAACACCGAGATCACCAA
GGCCCCCCTGAGCGCCTCTATGATCAAGAGATACGACGAGCACCACCAGGACCTGACCCTGCTGAAAGCT
CTCGTGCGGCAGCAGCTGCCTGAGAAGTACAAAGAGATTTTCTTCGACCAGAGCAAGAACGGCTACGCCG
GCTACATTGACGGCGGAGCCAGCCAGGAAGAGTTCTACAAGTTCATCAAGCCCATCCTGGAAAAGATGGA
CGGCACCGAGGAACTGCTCGTGAAGCTGAACAGAGAGGACCTGCTGCGGAAGCAGCGGACCTTCGACAAC
GGCAGCATCCCCCACCAGATCCACCTGGGAGAGCTGCACGCCATTCTGCGGCGGCAGGAAGATTTTTACC
CATTCCTGAAGGACAACCGGGAAAAGATCGAGAAGATCCTGACCTTCCGCATCCCCTACTACGTGGGCCC
TCTGGCCAGGGGAAACAGCAGATTCGCCTGGATGACCAGAAAGAGCGAGGAAACCATCACCCCCTGGAAC
TTCGAGGAAGTGGTGGACAAGGGCGCTTCCGCCCAGAGCTTCATCGAGCGGATGACCAACTTCGATAAGA
ACCTGCCCAACGAGAAGGTGCTGCCCAAGCACAGCCTGCTGTACGAGTACTTCACCGTGTATAACGAGCT
GACCAAAGTGAAATACGTGACCGAGGGAATGAGAAAGCCCGCCTTCCTGAGCGGCGAGCAGAAAAAGGCC
ATCGTGGACCTGCTGTTCAAGACCAACCGGAAAGTGACCGTGAAGCAGCTGAAAGAGGACTACTTCAAGA
AAATCGAGTGCTTCGACTCCGTGGAAATCTCCGGCGTGGAAGATCGGTTCAACGCCTCCCTGGGCACATA
CCACGATCTGCTGAAAATTATCAAGGACAAGGACTTCCTGGACAATGAGGAAAACGAGGACATTCTGGAA
GATATCGTGCTGACCCTGACACTGTTTGAGGACAGAGAGATGATCGAGGAACGGCTGAAAACCTATGCCC
ACCTGTTCGACGACAAAGTGATGAAGCAGCTGAAGCGGCGGAGATACACCGGCTGGGGCAGGCTGAGCCG
GAAGCTGATCAACGGCATCCGGGACAAGCAGTCCGGCAAGACAATCCTGGATTTCCTGAAGTCCGACGGC
TTCGCCAACAGAAACTTCATGCAGCTGATCCACGACGACAGCCTGACCTTTAAAGAGGACATCCAGAAAG
CCCAGGTGTCCGGCCAGGGCGATAGCCTGCACGAGCACATTGCCAATCTGGCCGGCAGCCCCGCCATTAA
GAAGGGCATCCTGCAGACAGTGAAGGTGGTGGACGAGCTCGTGAAAGTGATGGGCCGGCACAAGCCCGAG
AACATCGTGATCGAAATGGCCAGAGAGAACCAGACCACCCAGAAGGGACAGAAGAACAGCCGCGAGAGAA
TGAAGCGGATCGAAGAGGGCATCAAAGAGCTGGGCAGCCAGATCCTGAAAGAACACCCCGTGGAAAACAC
CCAGCTGCAGAACGAGAAGCTGTACCTGTACTACCTGCAGAATGGGCGGGATATGTACGTGGACCAGGAA
CTGGACATCAACCGGCTGTCCGACTACGATGTGGACCATATCGTGCCTCAGAGCTTTCTGAAGGACGACT
CCATCGACAACAAGGTGCTGACCAGAAGCGACAAGAACCGGGGCAAGAGCGACAACGTGCCCTCCGAAGA
GGTCGTGAAGAAGATGAAGAACTACTGGCGGCAGCTGCTGAACGCCAAGCTGATTACCCAGAGAAAGTTC
GACAATCTGACCAAGGCCGAGAGAGGCGGCCTGAGCGAACTGGATAAGGCCGGCTTCATCAAGAGACAGC
TGGTGGAAACCCGGCAGATCACAAAGCACGTGGCACAGATCCTGGACTCCCGGATGAACACTAAGTACGA
CGAGAATGACAAGCTGATCCGGGAAGTGAAAGTGATCACCCTGAAGTCCAAGCTGGTGTCCGATTTCCGG
AAGGATTTCCAGTTTTACAAAGTGCGCGAGATCAACAACTACCACCACGCCCACGACGCCTACCTGAACG
CCGTCGTGGGAACCGCCCTGATCAAAAAGTACCCTAAGCTGGAAAGCGAGTTCGTGTACGGCGACTACAA
GGTGTACGACGTGCGGAAGATGATCGCCAAGAGCGAGCAGGAAATCGGCAAGGCTACCGCCAAGTACTTC
TTCTACAGCAACATCATGAACTTTTTCAAGACCGAGATTACCCTGGCCAACGGCGAGATCCGGAAGCGGC
CTCTGATCGAGACAAACGGCGAAACCGGGGAGATCGTGTGGGATAAGGGCCGGGATTTTGCCACCGTGCG
GAAAGTGCTGAGCATGCCCCAAGTGAATATCGTGAAAAAGACCGAGGTGCAGACAGGCGGCTTCAGCAAA
GAGTCTATCCTGCCCAAGAGGAACAGCGATAAGCTGATCGCCAGAAAGAAGGACTGGGACCCTAAGAAGT
ACGGCGGCTTCGACAGCCCCACCGTGGCCTATTCTGTGCTGGTGGTGGCCAAAGTGGAAAAGGGCAAGTC
CAAGAAACTGAAGAGTGTGAAAGAGCTGCTGGGGATCACCATCATGGAAAGAAGCAGCTTCGAGAAGAAT
CCCATCGACTTTCTGGAAGCCAAGGGCTACAAAGAAGTGAAAAAGGACCTGATCATCAAGCTGCCTAAGT
ACTCCCTGTTCGAGCTGGAAAACGGCCGGAAGAGAATGCTGGCCTCTGCCGGCGAACTGCAGAAGGGAAA
CGAACTGGCCCTGCCCTCCAAATATGTGAACTTCCTGTACCTGGCCAGCCACTATGAGAAGCTGAAGGGC
TCCCCCGAGGATAATGAGCAGAAACAGCTGTTTGTGGAACAGCACAAGCACTACCTGGACGAGATCATCG
AGCAGATCAGCGAGTTCTCCAAGAGAGTGATCCTGGCCGACGCTAATCTGGACAAAGTGCTGTCCGCCTA
CAACAAGCACCGGGATAAGCCCATCAGAGAGCAGGCCGAGAATATCATCCACCTGTTTACCCTGACCAAT
CTGGGAGCCCCTGCCGCCTTCAAGTACTTTGACACCACCATCGACCGGAAGAGGTACACCAGCACCAAAG
AGGTGCTGGACGCCACCCTGATCCACCAGAGCATCACCGGCCTGTACGAGACACGGATCGACCTGTCTCA
GCTGGGAGGCGACAAAAGGCCGGCGGCCACGAAAAAGGCCGGCCAGGCAAAAAAGAAAAAGTAAGAATTC
CTAGAGCTCGCTGATCAGCCTCGACTGTGCCTTCTAGTTGCCAGCCATCTGTTGTTTGCCCCTCCCCCGT
GCCTTCCTTGACCCTGGAAGGTGCCACTCCCACTGTCCTTTCCTAATAAAATGAGGAAATTGCATCGCAT
TGTCTGAGTAGGTGTCATTCTATTCTGGGGGGTGGGGTGGGGCAGGACAGCAAGGGGGAGGATTGGGAAG
AGAATAGCAGGCATGCTGGGGAGCGGCCGCAGGAACCCCTAGTGATGGAGTTGGCCACTCCCTCTCTGCG
CGCTCGCTCGCTCACTGAGGCCGGGCGACCAAAGGTCGCCCGACGCCCGGGCTTTGCCCGGGCGGCCTCA
GTGAGCGAGCGAGCGCGCAGCTGCCTGCAGGGGCGCCTGATGCGGTATTTTCTCCTTACGCATCTGTGCG
GTATTTCACACCGCATA
[95 nt withheld, positions 5968-6062]
T
[46 nt withheld, positions 6064-6109]
C
[141 nt withheld, positions 6111-6251]
CCTTTGACGTTGGAGTCCACGTTCTTT
[37 nt withheld, positions 6279-6315]
ACTCTATCTCGGGCTATTCTTTTGATTTATAAGGGATTTTGCCGATTTCGGTCTATTGGTTAAAAAATGA
GCTGATTTAACAAAAATTTAACGCGAATTTTAACAAAATATTAACGTTTACAATTTTATGGTGCACTCTC
AGTACAATCTGCTCTGATGCCGCATAGTTAAGCCAGCCCCGACACCCGCCAACACCCGCTGACGCGCCCT
GACGGGCTTGTCTGCTCCCGGCATCCGCTTACAGACAAGCTGTGACCGTCTCCGGGAGCTGCATGTGTCA
GAGGTTTTCACCGTCATCACCGAAACGCGCGAGACGAAAGGGCCTCGTGATACGCCTATTTTTATAGGTT
AATGTCATGATAATAATGGTTTCTTAGACGTCAGGTGGCACTTTTCGGGGAAATGTGCGCGGAACCCCTA
TTTGTTTATTTTTCTAAATACATTCAAATATGTATCCGCTCATGAGACAATAACCCTGATAAATGCTTCA
ATAATATTGAAAAAGGAAGAGTATGAGTATTCAACATTTCCGTGTCGCCCTTATTCCCTTTTTTGCGGCA
TTTTGCCTTCCTGTTTTTGCTCACCCAGAAACGCTGGTGAAAGTAAAAGATGCTGAAGATCAGTTGGGTG
CACGAGTGGGTTACATCGAACTGGATCTCAACAGCGGTAAGATCCTTGAGAGTTTTCGCCCCGAAGAACG
TTTTCCAATGATGAGCACTTTTAAAGTTCTGCTATGTGGCGCGGTATTATCCCGTATTGACGCCGGGCAA
GAGCAACTCGGTCGCCGCATACACTATTCTCAGAATGACTTGGTTGAGTACTCACCAGTCACAGAAAAGC
ATCTTACGGATGGCATGACAGTAAGAGAATTATGCAGTGCTGCCATAACCATGAGTGATAACACTGCGGC
CAACTTACTTCTGACAACGATCGGAGGACCGAAGGAGCTAACCGCTTTTTTGCACAACATGGGGGATCAT
GTAACTCGCCTTGATCGTTGGGAACCGGAGCTGAATGAAGCCATACCAAACGACGAGCGTGACACCACGA
TGCCTGTAGCAATGGCAACAACGTTGCGCAAACTATTAACTGGCGAACTACTTACTCTAGCTTCCCGGCA
ACAATTAATAGACTGGATGGAGGCGGATAAAGTTGCAGGACCACTTCTGCGCTCGGCCCTTCCGGCTGGC
TGGTTTATTGCTGATAAATCTGGAGCCGGTGAGCGTGGAAGCCGCGGTATCATTGCAGCACTGGGGCCAG
ATGGTAAGCCCTCCCGTATCGTAGTTATCTACACGACGGGGAGTCAGGCAACTATGGATGAACGAAATAG
ACAGATCGCTGAGATAGGTGCCTCACTGATTAAGCATTGGTAACTGTCAGACCAAGTTTACTCATATATA
CTTTAGATTGATTTAAAACTTCATTTTTAATTTAAAAGGATCTAGGTGAAGATCCTTTTTGATAATCTCA
TGACCAAAATCCCTTAACGTGAGTTTTCGTTCCACTGAGCGTCAGACCCCGTAGAAAAGATCAAAGGATC
TTCTTGAGATCCTTTTTTTCTGCGCGTAATCTGCTGCTTGCAAACAAAAAAACCACCGCTACCAGCGGTG
GTTTGTTTGCCGGATCAAGAGCTACCAACTCTTTTTCCGAAGGTAACTGGCTTCAGCAGAGCGCAGATAC
CAAATACTGTTCTTCTAGTGTAGCCGTAGTTAGGCCACCACTTCAAGAACTCTGTAGCACCGCCTACATA
CCTCGCTCTGCTAATCCTGTTACCAGTGGCTGCTGCCAGTGGCGATAAGTCGTGTCTTACCGGGTTGGAC
TCAAGACGATAGTTACCGGATAAGGCGCAGCGGTCGGGCTGAACGGGGGGTTCGTGCACACAGCCCAGCT
TGGAGCGAACGACCTACACCGAACTGAGATACCTACAGCGTGAGCTATGAGAAAGCGCCACGCTTCCCGA
AGGGAGAAAGGCGGACAGGTATCCGGTAAGCGGCAGGGTCGGAACAGGAGAGCGCACGAGGGAGCTTCCA
GGGGGAAACGCCTGGTATCTTTATAGTCCTGTCGGGTTTCGCCACCTCTGACTTGAGCGTCGATTTTTGT
GATGCTCGTCAGGGGGGCGGAGCCTATGGAAAAACGCCAGCAACGCGGCCTTTTTACGGTTCCTGGCCTT
TTGCTGGCCTTTTGCTCACATGT
Features (pLannotate 1.2.2; 18 found; start..end, strand, type, name):
      1..241     +  promoter       U6 promoter: RNA polymerase III promoter for human U6 snRNA
    271..346     +  misc_RNA       gRNA scaffold: guide RNA scaffold for the Streptococcus pyogenes CRISPR/Cas9 system
    353..396     +  misc_RNA       gRNA scaffold (fragment): guide RNA scaffold for the Streptococcus pyogenes CRISPR/Cas9 system
    443..728     +  enhancer       CMV enhancer: human cytomegalovirus immediate early enhancer; contains an 18-bp deletion relative to the standard CMV enhancer
    730..1007    +  promoter       chicken β-actin promoter: No description available
   1008..1235    +  intron         hybrid intron: hybrid between chicken β-actin (CBA) and minute virus of mice (MMV) introns (Gray et al., 2011)
   1373..2974    +  CDS            Cas9(N): N-terminal portion of Streptococcus pyogenes Cas9 (Zetsche et al., 2015)
   2975..5473    +  CDS            Cas9(C): C-terminal portion of Streptococcus pyogenes Cas9 (Zetsche et al., 2015)
   5474..5521    +  CDS            nucleoplasmin NLS: bipartite nuclear localization signal from nucleoplasmin
   5555..5666    +  polyA_signal   bGH poly(A) signal: bovine growth hormone polyadenylation signal
   5771..5911    +  repeat_region  AAV2 ITR: inverted terminal repeat of adeno-associated virus serotype 2 inverted
   5916..5967    -  misc_feature   bom (fragment): basis of mobility region from pBR322
   5986..6441    +  rep_origin     f1 ori (sequence partly withheld): f1 bacteriophage origin of replication; arrow indicates direction of (+) strand synthesis
   6442..6491    -  misc_feature   bom (fragment): basis of mobility region from pBR322
   6593..6628    -  CDS            rop (fragment): Rop protein, which maintains plasmids at low copy number; rop
   6723..6827    +  promoter       AmpR promoter: bla
   6828..7688    +  CDS            AmpR: β-lactamase; bla; confers resistance to ampicillin, carbenicillin, and related antibiotics
   7859..8447    +  rep_origin     ori: high-copy-number ColE1/pMB1/pBR322/pUC origin of replication
