[The description below was written by a language model from this plasmid's Addgene catalogue record and pLannotate feature annotations shown in this document.]
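Description:
px330-Apob-3 is a mammalian expression plasmid built on the px330 backbone, an all-in-one CRISPR/Cas9 vector that delivers both a single guide RNA and Streptococcus pyogenes Cas9 from one molecule. The sequenced record is about 8.5 kb. In bacteria it is maintained through a high-copy ColE1/pUC-type origin and selected with ampicillin via the β-lactamase (AmpR) gene. An f1 phage origin is also present, along with small annotated fragments of the pBR322 bom and rop regions that are backbone remnants. No mammalian selection marker or fluorescent reporter is annotated.

The insert is a 20-nucleotide guide directed against mouse Apob, the apolipoprotein B gene. It was cloned between the backbone's BbsI sites, which were destroyed in the process, and it sits directly downstream of the human U6 RNA polymerase III promoter and upstream of the S. pyogenes gRNA scaffold, so that a complete chimeric sgRNA is transcribed. A second cassette expresses Cas9 from a hybrid promoter made up of the CMV enhancer, the chicken β-actin promoter and a hybrid intron. The coding sequence, annotated as contiguous N- and C-terminal portions that together make up the nuclease, ends in a nucleoplasmin nuclear localization signal and is followed by the bovine growth hormone polyadenylation signal. A single AAV2 inverted terminal repeat lies downstream. With only one annotated, the plasmid does not appear to be set up as a packageable AAV genome.

The stated purpose is simply an sgRNA targeting Apob, and the "-3" in the name suggests it is one of several guides against this gene. Transfection into mouse cells would be expected to produce Cas9 cleavage and disruption of the locus. The associated publication concerns cooperating cancer driver genes in hepatocellular carcinoma, though the record does not give the delivery method.
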