Addgene plasmid #162550: px330-Apob-3
Purpose: sgRNA targeting Apob
Depositing lab: Amaia Lujambio. Depositing organization: Icahn School of Medicine at Mount Sinai. Publication: Cooperation between distinct cancer driver genes underlies inter-tumor heterogeneity in hepatocellular carcinoma. Molina-Sanchez P, Ruiz de Galarreta M, Yao MA, Lindblad KE, Bresnahan E, Bitterman E, Martin TC, Rubenstein T, Nie K, Golas J, Choudhary S, Barcena-Varela M, Elmas A, Miguela V, Ding Y, Kan Z, Grinspan LT, Huang KL, Parsons RE, Shields DJ, Rollins RA, Lujambio A. Gastroenterology. 2020 Aug 16. pii: S0016-5085(20)35054-X. doi: 10.1053/j.gastro.2020.08.015. PubMed 32814112.
Backbone
  Vector backbone: px330
  Backbone manufacturer: Feng Zhang lab (Addgene plasmid # 42230)
  Backbone size w/o insert (bp): 8500
  Vector type: Mammalian Expression
Growth in bacteria
  Bacterial resistance: Ampicillin, 100 μg/mL
  Growth temperature: 37°C
  Growth strain: NEB Stable
  Copy number: Unknown
Gene/Insert
  Gene/Insert name: sgRNA targeting Apob
  gRNA/shRNA sequence: CCGTACCTTACAGTTGATCT
  Species: M. musculus (mouse)
  Mutation: None
  Entrez Gene: Apob (a.k.a. Apo B-100, apob-100, apob-48)
  Promoter: U6
  Cloning method: Restriction Enzyme; 5′ cloning site BbsI (destroyed during cloning); 3′ cloning site BbsI (destroyed during cloning)
  Sequencing primers: 5′ hU6-F
Terms and licenses: Academic/Nonprofit Terms; Industry Terms: Not Available to Industry
How to cite: px330-Apob-3 was a gift from Amaia Lujambio (Addgene plasmid # 162550 ; http://n2t.net/addgene:162550 ; RRID:Addgene_162550)
